>Addgene plasmid #50260 | pICH45180 | depositor full sequence | sequence record 75017 | Full Sequence
TACTTGAGACCACGAAGTGGCTCTTCAGTGGACGAAAGGGCCTCGTGATACGCCTATTTTTATAGGTTAA
TGTCATGATAATAATGGTTTCTTAGACGTCAGGTGGCACTTTTCGGGGAAATGTGCGCGGAACCCCTATT
TGTTTATTTTTCTAAATACATTCAAATATGTATCCGCTCATGAGACAATAACCCTGATAAATGCTTCAAT
AATATTGAAAAAGGAAGAGTATGCGCTCACGCAACTGGTCCAGAACCTTGACCGAACGCAGCGGTGGTAA
CGGCGCAGTGGCGGTTTTCATGGCTTGTTATGACTGTTTTTTTGGGGTACAGTCTATGCCTCGGGCATCC
AAGCAGCAAGCGCGTTACGCCGTGGGTCGATGTTTGATGTTATGGAGCAGCAACGATGTTACGCAGCAGG
GCAGTCGCCCTAAAACAAAGTTAAACATCATGAGGGAAGCGGTGATCGCCGAAGTATCGACTCAACTATC
AGAGGTAGTTGGCGTCATCGAGCGCCATCTCGAACCGACGTTGCTGGCCGTACATTTGTACGGCTCCGCA
GTGGATGGCGGCCTGAAGCCACACAGCGATATTGATTTGCTGGTTACGGTGACCGTAAGGCTTGATGAAA
CAACGCGGCGAGCTTTGATCAACGACCTTTTGGAAACTTCGGCTTCCCCTGGAGAGAGCGAGATTCTCCG
CGCTGTAGAAGTCACCATTGTTGTGCACGACGACATCATTCCGTGGCGTTATCCAGCTAAGCGCGAACTG
CAATTTGGAGAATGGCAGCGCAATGACATTCTTGCAGGTATCTTCGAGCCAGCCACGATCGACATTGATC
TGGCTATCTTGCTGACAAAAGCAAGAGAACATAGCGTTGCCTTGGTAGGTCCAGCGGCGGAGGAACTCTT
TGATCCGGTTCCTGAACAGGATCTATTTGAGGCGCTAAATGAAACCTTAACGCTATGGAACTCGCCGCCC
GACTGGGCTGGCGATGAGCGAAATGTAGTGCTTACGTTGTCCCGCATTTGGTACAGCGCAGTAACCGGCA
AAATCGCGCCGAAGGATGTCGCTGCCGACTGGGCAATGGAGCGCCTGCCGGCCCAGTATCAGCCCGTCAT
ACTTGAAGCTAGACAGGCTTATCTTGGACAAGAAGAAGATCGCTTGGCCTCGCGCGCAGATCAGTTGGAA
GAATTTGTCCATTACGTAAAAGGCGAGATCACCAAGGTAGTCGGCAAATAACTGTCAGACCAAGTTTACT
CATATATACTTTAGATTGATTTAAAACTTCATTTTTAATTTAAAAGGATCTAGGTGAAGATCCTTTTTGA
TAATCTCATGACCAAAATCCCTTAACGTGAGTTTTCGTTCCACTGAGCGTCAGACCCCGTAGAAAAGATC
AAAGGATCTTCTTGAGATCCTTTTTTTCTGCGCGTAATCTGCTGCTTGCAAACAAAAAAACCACCGCTAC
CAGCGGTGGTTTGTTTGCCGGATCAAGAGCTACCAACTCTTTTTCCGAAGGTAACTGGCTTCAGCAGAGC
GCAGATACCAAATACTGTCCTTCTAGTGTAGCCGTAGTTAGGCCACCACTTCAAGAACTCTGTAGCACCG
CCTACATACCTCGCTCTGCTAATCCTGTTACCAGTGGCTGCTGCCAGTGGCGATAAGTCGTGTCTTACCG
GGTTGGACTCAAGACGATAGTTACCGGATAAGGCGCAGCGGTCGGGCTGAACGGGGGGTTCGTGCACACA
GCCCAGCTTGGAGCGAACGACCTACACCGAACTGAGATACCTACAGCGTGAGCTATGAGAAAGCGCCACG
CTTCCCGAAGGGAGAAAGGCGGACAGGTATCCGGTAAGCGGCAGGGTCGGAACAGGAGAGCGCACGAGGG
AGCTTCCAGGGGGAAACGCCTGGTATCTTTATAGTCCTGTCGGGTTTCGCCACCTCTGACTTGAGCGTCG
ATTTTTGTGATGCTCGTCAGGGGGGCGGAGCCTATGGAAAAACGCCAGCAACGCGGCCTTTTTACGGTTC
CTGGCCTTTTGCTGGCCTTTTGCTCACATGTTCTTTCCTGCGTTATCCCCTGATTCTGTGGATAACCGTA
TTACCGCCTTTGAGTGAGCTGATACCGCTCGCCGCAGCCGAACGACCGAGCGCAGCGAGTCAGTGAGCGA
GGAAGCGGAAGAGCGCCCAATACGCAAACCGCCTCTCCCCGCGCGTTGGCCGATTCATTAATCACTCTGT
GGTCTCAGGAGGTTAGAATTCTTTTGATAGGTTTACTTCCATTAGTCTGAAATGGAATCTTATTTATAAG
TCTGCCTGAAAAATCTTAACAATTGATATTAATAAAACGGAAAGAGTAATGAATATTTTTAAGAGCATCT
CGAATCTATCTCTATTTTTATTTATATACTCTATTTTTGTATTTATTTAACTCTAACTCATCTCTATTTT
CATTTGTAAAATAGAAATTTCTAATTTTTTTTCTAAAGCAAAAAATAGAGATTTTTATTTTTTCTCTTAT
TTATTTTTTCTAACGAATTTTTGAGGAACCATTGAAGTTAAAATATAAATCTCTATTATATTTTTTCCTC
TATATTCAGAAAGAAAATAATAGAAACAAATATTGGAGATGGTTAAAGCTTTTTTTTTTGTCCGGATAAA
TATCATACAATATATTTATGTAAATATCAAATTTAAATAATTTTGTTATAACTATTTTTTAATGCGACCT
TATTTCCAAAGAAAGTGTTAAGCCAAATTAAATCATACATGGTAAATAAGAGGTCCAAAAGACCAAAAGC
ATTAAATTTAAGGTAATGCGTCTGGTTTCTTTTCTCCCAAACGAAAGGAGCCAAAAGCAACCGATCAAGT
GCAGACCAGTAACCGCACATTCACTTCATTTCCCCCACAAGAGAAAAGATAAGATAATGGAGTTTTCTGC
CACGTGGCCTTATCCTAGTGGTGCGTACCGATAAGGGTGTCAACACCTTTCCTTAATCCTGTGGCAGTAA
ACGACGTTATCATGAATCATGGACCCTTTGATCATGAGGGC
Features (pLannotate 1.2.2; 6 found; start..end, strand, type, name):
    126..230     +  promoter       AmpR promoter: bla
    221..301     -  CDS            int (fragment): INT2_ECOLX - Protein inferred from homology: Swiss-Prot protein existence level 3. Putative integrase believed to be involved in the insertion of antibiotic resistance genes into plasmids and transposons. From Escherichia coli.
    387..443     +  CDS            GmR (fragment): gentamycin acetyltransferase; aacC1; confers resistance to gentamycin
    450..1238    +  CDS            aadA: S3AD_ECOLX - Experimental evidence at protein level: Swiss-Prot protein existence level 1. Mediates bacterial resistance to the antibiotics streptomycin and spectinomycin. From Escherichia coli.
   1412..2000    +  rep_origin     ori: high-copy-number ColE1/pMB1/pBR322/pUC origin of replication
   2183..2232    +  CDS            lacI (fragment): lac repressor; lacI; The lac repressor binds to the lac operator to inhibit transcription in E. coli. This inhibition can be relieved by adding lactose or isopropyl-β-D-thiogalactopyranoside (IPTG).
