[The description below was written by a language model from this plasmid's Addgene catalogue record and pLannotate feature annotations shown in this document.]
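Description:
pICH45180 is a level 0 promoter module from the plant Golden Gate Modular Cloning (MoClo) toolbox, built in the pICH41233 backbone and catalogued as a plant expression part. It is a small (about 3.05 kb), high-copy E. coli plasmid rather than a vector that functions in plants on its own. It serves as a storage and donor plasmid for a standardised DNA part that is later assembled into plant transcription units. Propagation relies on a ColE1/pUC-type origin, and selection is by spectinomycin through the aadA gene (streptomycin/spectinomycin resistance), which appears to be driven by a bla-type AmpR promoter annotated upstream. The short integrase, gentamicin acetyltransferase and lacI fragments detected by the automated annotation are most likely remnants of the resistance cassette and backbone construction, not functional genes.

The insert is the promoter of the Arabidopsis thaliana RbcS3B gene (AT5g38410), which encodes a Rubisco small subunit. The promoter itself is not picked up in the feature table and presumably occupies the unannotated region downstream of the origin. Internal BsaI and BbsI (BpiI) recognition sites were removed by point mutation so the part is compatible with type IIS assembly. The fragment was cloned in using BpiI, which destroyed those sites. It can be released with BsaI, allowing one-pot, directional ligation with other level 0 modules such as untranslated regions, coding sequences and terminators. The record does not state the fusion overhangs or the length of the promoter fragment. Typical use is as a promoter option when building multigene constructs for plant expression.
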