Addgene plasmid #50260: pICH45180
Depositing lab: Sylvestre Marillonnet & Nicola Patron. Depositing organization: Leibniz Institute of Plant Biochemistry (IPB). Publication: A golden gate modular cloning toolbox for plants. Engler C, Youles M, Gruetzner R, Ehnert TM, Werner S, Jones JD, Patron NJ, Marillonnet S. ACS Synth Biol. 2014 Nov 21;3(11):839-43. doi: 10.1021/sb4001504. Epub 2014 Feb 20. PubMed 24933124.
Backbone
  Vector backbone: pICH41233
  Vector type: plant expression
Growth in bacteria
  Bacterial resistance: Spectinomycin, 50 μg/mL
  Growth temperature: 37°C
  Growth strain: DH5alpha
  Copy number: High Copy
Gene/Insert
  Gene/Insert name: promoter, RbcS3B (AT5g38410, A. thaliana)
  Species: A. thaliana (mustard weed)
  Mutation: BsaI/BbsI sites removed by point-mutation
  Cloning method: Restriction Enzyme; 5′ cloning site BpiI (destroyed during cloning); 3′ cloning site BpiI (destroyed during cloning)
Terms and licenses: Academic/Nonprofit Terms; Industry Terms: Not Available to Industry
Depositor comments: insert can be released with BsaI
How to cite: pICH45180 was a gift from Sylvestre Marillonnet & Nicola Patron (Addgene plasmid # 50260)
