>Addgene plasmid #50260 | pICH45180 | addgene partial sequence | sequence record 75959 | pBR322ori-F 5'-GGGAAACGCCTGGTATCTTT-3'
TTGAGCGTCGATTTTTGTGATGCTCGTCAGGGGGGCGGAGCCTATGGAAAAACGCCAGCAACGCGGCCTT
TTTACGGTTCCTGGCCTTTTGCTGGCCTTTTGCTCACATGTTCTTTCCTGCGTTATCCCCTGATTCTGTG
GATAACCGTATTACCGCCTTTGAGTGAGCTGATACCGCTCGCCGCAGCCGAACGACCGAGCGCAGCGAGT
CAGTGAGCGAGGAAGCGGAAGAGCGCCCAATACGCAAACCGCCTCTCCCCGCGCGTTGGCCGATTCATTA
ATCACTCTGTGGTCTCAGGAGGTTAGAATTCTTTTGATAGGTTTACTTCCATTAGTCTGAAATGGAATCT
TATTTATAAGTCTGCCTGAAAAATCTTAACAATTGATATTAATAAAACGGAAAGAGTAATGAATATTTTT
AAGAGCATCTCGAATCTATCTCTATTTTTATTTATATACTCTATTTTTGTATTTATTTAACTCTAACTCA
TCTCTATTTTCATTTGTAAAATAGAAATTTCTAATTTTTTTTCTAAAGCAAAAAATAGAGATTTTTATTT
TTTCTCTTATTTATTTTTTCTAACGAATTTTTGAGGAACCATTGAAGTTAAAATATAAATCTCTATTATA
TTTTTTCCTCTATATTCAGAAAGAAAATAATAGAAACAAATATTGGAGATGGTTAAAGCTTTTTTTTTTG
TCCGGATAAATATCATACAATATATTTATGTAAATATCAAATTTAAATAATTTTGTTATAACTATTTTTT
AATGCGACC
