>Addgene plasmid #50260 | pICH45180 | addgene partial sequence | sequence record 76000 | Spect-R 5'-ACTTTGTTTTAGGGCGACTG-3'
TCAAACATCGACCCACGGCGTAACGCGCTTGCTGCTTGGATGCCCGAGGCATAGACTGTACCCCAAAAAA
AAACAGTCATAACAAGCCATGAAAACCGCCACTGCGCCGTTACCACCGCTGCGTTCGGTCAAGGTTCTGG
ACCAGTTGCGTGAGCGCATACTCTTCCTTTTTCAATATTATTGAAGCATTTATCAGGGTTATTGTCTCAT
GAGCGGATACATATTTGAATGTATTTAGAAAAATAAACAAATAGGGGTTCCGCGCACATTTCCCCGAAAA
GTGCCACCTGACGTCTAAGAAACCATTATTATCATGACATTAACCTATAAAAATAGGCGTATCACGAGGC
CCTTTCGTCCACTGAAGAGCCACTTCGTGGTCTCAAGTAGCCCTCATGATCAAAGGGTCCATGATTCATG
ATAACGTCGTTTACTGCCACAGGATTAAGGAAAGGTGTTGACACCCTTATCGGTACGCACCACTAGGATA
AGGCCACGTGGCAGAAAACTCCATTATCTTATCTTTTCTCTTGTGGGGGAAATGAAGTGAATGTGCGGTT
ACTGGTCTGCACTTGATCGGTTGCTTTTGGCTCCTTTCGTTTGGGAGAAAAGAAACCAGACGCATTACCT
TAAATTTAATGCTTTTGGTCTTTTGGACCTCTTATTTACCATGTATGATTTAATTTGGCTTAACACTTTC
TTTGGAAATAAGGTCGCATTAAAAAATAGTTATAACAAAATTATTTAAATTTGATATTTACATAAATATA
TTGTATGATATTTATCCGGACAAAAAAAA
